Addgene plasmid #193639: pCMV-dCas12a-A3A-N57G
Purpose: Expression of base editor dCas12a-A3A-N57G in mammalian cells for base editing, along with non-fused EGFP fluorescence
Depositing lab: Liangxue Lai. Publication: Multiplexed base editing through Cas12a variant-mediated cytosine and adenine base editors. Chen F, Lian M, Ma B, Gou S, Luo X, Yang K, Shi H, Xie J, Ge W, Ouyang Z, Lai C, Li N, Zhang Q, Jin Q, Liang Y, Chen T, Wang J, Zhao X, Li L, Yu M, Ye Y, Wang K, Wu H, Lai L. Commun Biol. 2022 Nov 2;5(1):1163. doi: 10.1038/s42003-022-04152-8. PubMed 36323848.
Backbone
  Vector backbone: pCMV
  Vector type: Mammalian Expression
Growth in bacteria
  Bacterial resistance: Ampicillin, 100 μg/mL
  Growth temperature: 37°C
  Growth strain: DH5alpha
  Copy number: High Copy
Gene/Insert
  Gene/Insert name: dLbCas12a-hA3A-N57G, EGFP
  Species: Synthetic
  Mutation: hAPOBEC3A-N57G
  Promoter: CMV
  Cloning method: Unknown
  Sequencing primers: 5′ CMV
Terms and licenses: Academic/Nonprofit Terms; Industry Terms: Not Available to Industry
How to cite: pCMV-dCas12a-A3A-N57G was a gift from Liangxue Lai (Addgene plasmid # 193639 ; http://n2t.net/addgene:193639 ; RRID:Addgene_193639)
