[The description below was written by a language model from this plasmid's Addgene catalogue record and pLannotate feature annotations shown in this document.]
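Description:
pCMV-dCas12a-A3A-N57G is a 9.8 kb mammalian expression plasmid on a pCMV backbone that produces a Cas12a-based cytosine base editor together with a separate EGFP marker. It is maintained in E. coli through a high-copy ColE1/pUC-type origin and selected with ampicillin via the β-lactamase gene (AmpR) and its own promoter. Short remnants of lac regulatory sequences, a pBluescript polylinker, an SV40 promoter and the pBR322 bom region are also annotated in the backbone. They appear to be cloning vestiges rather than functional parts.

The payload is a single open reading frame driven by the CMV immediate-early enhancer and promoter and terminated by the bovine growth hormone polyadenylation signal. A T7 promoter lies just upstream of the coding region. The frame begins with human APOBEC3A, a cytidine deaminase that the record lists as carrying the N57G substitution. Next comes a short stretch that the annotation tool matched to an ABE(7.10) fragment, which most likely reflects a linker shared with other base editors rather than any adenine deaminase domain. The large unannotated interval that follows corresponds in position to the nuclease-dead LbCas12a named in the catalogue entry, although the feature table does not label it. Downstream is a uracil glycosylase inhibitor (UGI) from phage PBS2, which blocks excision of the uracil produced by deamination and so favours C-to-T outcomes. An E2A ribosome-skipping peptide then separates EGFP from the editor, so fluorescence reports transfected cells without being fused to the editor.

No crRNA expression cassette is annotated, so the guide presumably comes from another construct. The plasmid is intended for cytosine base editing in mammalian cells, in the context of multiplexed Cas12a-mediated editing.
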