Features (pLannotate 1.2.2; 19 found; start..end, strand, type, name):
    132..335     +  promoter       CMV promoter: human cytomegalovirus (CMV) immediate early promoter
    377..395     +  promoter       T7 promoter: promoter for bacteriophage T7 RNA polymerase
    409..1005    +  CDS            APOBEC3A: human cytidine deaminase (C to U editing enzyme) that efficiently edits methylated cytosines (Wang et al., 2018); human APOBEC3A; also known as hA3A; A3A
   1006..1053    +  CDS            ABE(7.10) (fragment): adenine base editor comprising wild-type E. coli TadA fused to the evolved TadA*(7.10) mutant (Gaudelli et al., 2017)
   5770..6018    +  CDS            UGI: UNGI_BPPB2 - Experimental evidence at protein level: Swiss-Prot protein existence level 1. This protein binds specifically and reversibly to the host uracil-DNA glycosylase, preventing removal of uracil residues from PBS2 DNA by the host uracil-excision repair system. From Bacillus phage PBS2 (Bacteriophage PBS2).
   6061..6120    +  CDS            E2A: 2A peptide from equine rhinitis A virus polyprotein Eukaryotic ribosomes fail to insert a peptide bond between the Gly and Pro residues, yielding separate polypeptides.
   6121..6837    +  CDS            EGFP: the original enhanced GFP (Yang et al., 1996) mammalian codon-optimized
   6883..7107    +  polyA_signal   bGH poly(A) signal: bovine growth hormone polyadenylation signal
   7111..7132    +  promoter       SV40 promoter (fragment): SV40 enhancer and early promoter
   7137..7153    +  misc_feature   MCS (fragment): pBluescript multiple cloning site
   7202..7218    -  protein_bind   lac operator: The lac repressor binds to the lac operator to inhibit transcription in E. coli. This inhibition can be relieved by adding lactose or isopropyl-β-D-thiogalactopyranoside (IPTG). lac repressor encoded by lacI
   7226..7256    -  promoter       lac promoter: promoter for the E. coli lac operon
   7271..7292    -  protein_bind   CAP binding site: CAP binding activates transcription in the presence of cAMP. E. coli catabolite activator protein
   7305..7397    -  CDS            lacI (fragment): lac repressor; lacI; The lac repressor binds to the lac operator to inhibit transcription in E. coli. This inhibition can be relieved by adding lactose or isopropyl-β-D-thiogalactopyranoside (IPTG).
   7580..8168    -  rep_origin     ori: high-copy-number ColE1/pMB1/pBR322/pUC origin of replication
   8339..9199    -  CDS            AmpR: β-lactamase; bla; confers resistance to ampicillin, carbenicillin, and related antibiotics
   9200..9304    -  promoter       AmpR promoter: bla
   9375..9419    -  misc_feature   bom (fragment): basis of mobility region from pBR322
   9574..131     +  enhancer       CMV enhancer (across the origin): human cytomegalovirus immediate early enhancer
>Addgene plasmid #193639 | pCMV-dCas12a-A3A-N57G | addgene full sequence | sequence record 421922 | Addgene NGS Result
ATATGCCAAGTACGCCCCCTATTGACGTCAATGACGGTAAATGGCCCGCCTGGCATTATGCCCAGTACAT
GACCTTATGGGACTTTCCTACTTGGCAGTACATCTACGTATTAGTCATCGCTATTACCATGGTGATGCGG
TTTTGGCAGTACATCAATGGGCGTGGATAGCGGTTTGACTCACGGGGATTTCCAAGTCTCCACCCCATTG
ACGTCAATGGGAGTTTGTTTTGGCACCAAAATCAACGGGACTTTCCAAAATGTCGTAACAACTCCGCCCC
ATTGACGCAAATGGGCGGTAGGCGTGTACGGTGGGAGGTCTATATAAGCAGAGCTGGTTTAGTGAACCGT
CAGATCCGCTAGAGATCCGCGGCCGCTAATACGACTCACTATAGGGAGAGCCGCCACCATGGAAGCCAGC
CCAGCATCCGGGCCCAGACACTTGATGGATCCACACATATTCACTTCCAACTTTAACAATGGCATTGGAA
GGCATAAGACCTACCTGTGCTACGAAGTGGAGCGCCTGGACAATGGCACCTCGGTCAAGATGGACCAGCA
CAGGGGCTTTCTACACGGCCAGGCTAAGAATCTTCTCTGTGGCTTTTACGGCCGCCATGCGGAGCTGCGC
TTCTTGGACCTGGTTCCTTCTTTGCAGTTGGACCCGGCCCAGATCTACAGGGTCACTTGGTTCATCTCCT
GGAGCCCCTGCTTCTCCTGGGGCTGTGCCGGGGAAGTGCGTGCGTTCCTTCAGGAGAACACACACGTGAG
ACTGCGTATCTTCGCTGCCCGCATCTATGATTACGACCCCCTATATAAGGAGGCACTGCAAATGCTGCGG
GATGCTGGGGCCCAAGTCTCCATCATGACCTACGATGAATTTAAGCACTGCTGGGACACCTTTGTGGACC
ACCAGGGATGTCCCTTCCAGCCCTGGGATGGACTAGATGAGCACAGCCAAGCCCTGAGTGGGAGGCTGCG
GGCCATTCTCCAGAATCAGGGAAACAGCGGCAGCGAGACTCCCGGGACCTCAGAGTCCGCCACACCCGAA
AGTATGTCAAAGCTGGAGAAATTCACCAACTGTTATAGCCTGTCTAAGACCCTGCGCTTCAAGGCAATCC
CAGTGGGCAAGACACAAGAGAACATTGACAACAAACGGCTCCTGGTGGAGGATGAGAAGAGGGCTGAAGA
TTACAAGGGCGTTAAGAAGCTGCTGGATAGGTACTATCTGTCATTCATCAACGATGTCCTCCACAGTATC
AAGCTGAAGAATCTGAACAATTACATTTCTCTGTTCCGGAAGAAGACACGGACCGAGAAGGAGAACAAAG
AGCTGGAGAATCTGGAGATCAACCTGAGGAAAGAAATAGCTAAGGCTTTCAAAGGGAACGAGGGTTACAA
GTCCCTGTTCAAGAAAGACATTATCGAGACTATTCTGCCTGAGTTCCTGGACGATAAAGATGAGATCGCC
CTCGTCAATTCCTTCAATGGGTTTACCACAGCCTTTACCGGCTTCTTCGACAATAGAGAGAATATGTTCT
CTGAAGAGGCCAAATCCACTAGCATCGCCTTTCGCTGCATAAACGAGAACCTGACTAGGTACATCAGCAA
TATGGACATCTTTGAGAAAGTCGATGCCATATTCGACAAACATGAGGTGCAGGAGATTAAGGAGAAGATC
CTGAACTCAGATTACGATGTCGAAGATTTCTTCGAGGGAGAGTTCTTCAACTTCGTGCTCACACAAGAGG
GCATTGATGTGTACAATGCAATCATTGGAGGGTTCGTGACAGAGAGTGGCGAGAAGATAAAGGGCCTGAA
CGAGTATATCAACCTCTACAACCAGAAAACCAAGCAGAAACTGCCTAAGTTCAAGCCACTGTACAAACAA
GTGCTCTCAGATAGGGAAAGCCTGAGCTTCTACGGTGAAGGGTATACATCAGATGAAGAAGTGCTCGAAG
TGTTCCGCAACACCCTCAATAAGAACAGTGAAATCTTCTCTTCAATCAAGAAGCTGGAGAAACTGTTCAA
GAATTTCGATGAGTACTCCTCTGCCGGAATCTTTGTGAAGAATGGCCCTGCAATATCCACTATTAGCAAA
GACATCTTTGGCGAGTGGAACGTTATCAGGGATAAGTGGAATGCCGAGTACGATGATATTCATCTCAAGA
AGAAAGCCGTGGTTACAGAGAAATACGAGGATGATAGACGCAAGAGCTTTAAGAAGATTGGTAGCTTCTC
TCTCGAACAGCTGCAGGAGTACGCCGACGCTGACCTGTCAGTCGTGGAGAAACTCAAGGAGATCATAATC
CAGAAGGTGGATGAAATCTACAAAGTGTATGGAAGCTCTGAGAAACTCTTCGATGCAGACTTTGTTCTGG
AGAAGAGTCTGAAGAAGAACGACGCAGTGGTTGCTATCATGAAGGACCTGCTGGATTCTGTTAAGTCTTT
CGAGAATTACATTAAGGCATTCTTTGGTGAAGGGAAGGAGACAAATAGGGACGAGAGCTTCTATGGCGAC
TTTGTTCTGGCCTACGACATCCTCCTCAAGGTTGACCACATCTATGACGCTATACGGAATTACGTTACCC
AGAAGCCCTATAGCAAAGACAAGTTCAAGCTGTATTTCCAGAATCCACAGTTTATGGGTGGGTGGGATAA
AGACAAAGAAACAGATTACAGGGCCACTATCCTGCGGTACGGCAGCAAATACTATCTGGCTATCATGGAT
AAGAAGTACGCCAAATGCCTCCAGAAGATCGACAAGGACGACGTGAACGGTAACTACGAGAAGATCAATT
ACAAGCTCCTGCCAGGACCTAACAAGATGCTGCCCAAGGTGTTCTTCTCCAAGAAATGGATGGCCTACTA
TAACCCAAGCGAGGACATTCAGAAGATATACAAGAATGGGACATTCAAGAAGGGCGATATGTTCAACCTC
AACGACTGCCACAAGCTGATTGATTTCTTCAAGGATAGCATTTCTCGCTATCCCAAGTGGTCTAATGCAT
ACGATTTCAACTTCAGCGAGACTGAGAAGTACAAAGACATCGCTGGCTTCTACCGGGAGGTGGAAGAGCA
AGGCTATAAGGTGTCATTCGAATCCGCTTCTAAGAAGGAAGTGGATAAGCTCGTGGAAGAGGGTAAGCTG
TACATGTTCCAGATATACAACAAAGACTTCAGCGATAAGAGCCACGGCACTCCAAACCTCCATACTATGT
ATTTCAAGCTGCTGTTTGACGAGAACAACCACGGACAGATTAGGCTGTCAGGAGGCGCAGAACTCTTCAT
GCGCAGAGCTTCACTGAAGAAGGAGGAACTCGTTGTCCACCCAGCCAATAGCCCTATAGCCAATAAGAAT
CCAGACAATCCTAAGAAAACCACTACTCTGTCTTACGATGTGTATAAGGATAAGAGATTCTCTGAAGATC
AGTACGAACTGCACATACCCATTGCCATTAACAAGTGCCCTAAGAACATCTTCAAGATTAACACAGAGGT
TAGAGTGCTCCTGAAACACGACGATAACCCTTATGTTATAGGCATTGCTCGCGGAGAGAGAAACCTGCTG
TACATCGTCGTGGTGGACGGCAAAGGCAACATCGTGGAACAGTACAGTCTCAATGAAATCATTAACAATT
TCAACGGAATCCGCATTAAGACCGACTACCATTCTCTCCTCGACAAGAAGGAGAAAGAAAGGTTCGAAGC
AAGACAGAATTGGACAAGTATAGAGAATATCAAAGAACTGAAGGCTGGGTACATCTCTCAGGTTGTGCAC
AAGATATGTGAGCTGGTGGAGAAGTACGACGCTGTTATCGCCCTCGCGGACCTGAATAGCGGCTTCAAGA
ACTCCAGGGTGAAGGTGGAGAAGCAGGTGTATCAGAAGTTCGAGAAGATGCTGATCGACAAGCTCAACTA
TATGGTGGACAAGAAATCCAATCCTTGCGCTACTGGTGGAGCCCTGAAGGGCTATCAAATCACCAATAAG
TTCGAATCTTTCAAGTCTATGAGCACCCAGAATGGCTTCATCTTCTACATACCCGCATGGCTGACATCCA
AGATTGATCCCTCTACCGGATTTGTTAATCTGCTCAAGACTAAGTACACCTCTATTGCTGACTCAAAGAA
GTTCATATCATCATTTGACCGCATCATGTACGTGCCAGAAGAGGACCTGTTCGAGTTTGCCCTGGATTAC
AAGAATTTCTCTCGGACTGACGCCGACTACATCAAGAAGTGGAAGCTCTACTCTTATGGTAATCGGATTC
GCATATTCCGCAATCCCAAGAAGAATAACGTGTTCGATTGGGAGGAAGTTTGCCTCACCAGCGCTTACAA
GGAGCTGTTCAATAAGTATGGGATTAACTACCAGCAGGGCGACATAAGAGCCCTGCTGTGCGAACAATCT
GATAAGGCATTCTATTCCTCTTTCATGGCACTGATGTCACTGATGCTGCAAATGCGCAATTCCATCACCG
GAAGAACAGACGTGGCCTTTCTGATCTCTCCTGTCAAGAACTCAGATGGCATCTTCTACGATTCCCGCAA
CTATGAAGCACAGGAGAATGCTATCCTGCCTAAGAATGCCGATGCAAATGGAGCCTATAACATCGCCAGA
AAGGTCCTCTGGGCCATAGGACAATTCAAGAAAGCTGAAGATGAGAAGCTGGACAAGGTGAAGATCGCCA
TTTCAAACAAAGAGTGGCTCGAATATGCTCAGACCTCAGTGAAGCATGGATCACCCAAGAAGAAACGGAA
AGTGTCTGGTGGTTCTACTAATCTGTCAGATATTATTGAAAAGGAGACCGGTAAGCAACTGGTTATCCAG
GAATCCATCCTCATGCTCCCAGAGGAGGTGGAAGAAGTCATTGGGAACAAGCCGGAAAGCGATATACTCG
TGCACACCGCCTACGACGAGAGCACCGACGAGAATGTCATGCTTCTGACTAGCGACGCCCCTGAATACAA
GCCTTGGGCTCTGGTCATACAGGATAGCAACGGTGAGAACAAGATTAAGATGCTCTCTGGTGGTTCTCCC
AAGAAGAAGAGGAAAGTCGGGCCCGAGGGCAGAGGAAGTCTGCTAACATGCGGTGACGTCGAGGAGAATC
CTGGCCCAACTAATCTGTCAGATATTATTGAAAAGGAGACCGGTAAGCAACTGGTTATCCAGGAATCCAT
CCTCATGCTCCCAGAGGAGGTGGAAGAAGTCATTGGGAACAAGCCGGAAAGCGATATACTCGTGCACACC
GCCTACGACGAGAGCACCGACGAGAATGTCATGCTTCTGACTAGCGACGCCCCTGAATACAAGCCTTGGG
CTCTGGTCATACAGGATAGCAACGGTGAGAACAAGATTAAGATGCTCCCCAAGAAGAAGAGGAAAGTCGC
TACTAACTTCAGCCTGCTGAAGCAGGCTGGAGACGTGGAGGAGAACCCTGGACCTACCAACCTGTCCGAT
ATCATTGAGAAAGAGACCGGCAAACAGCTGGTGATCCAGGAGAGCATCCTGATGCTGCCCGAAGAGGTGG
AGGAAGTGATCGGCAACAAGCCCGAGTCCGACATCCTGGTGCACACAGCCTATGATGAATCCACCGACGA
GAACGTGATGCTGCTGACCTCCGATGCTCCCGAGTATAAACCCTGGGCACTGGTGATCCAGGACTCTAAT
GGAGAGAACAAGATCAAGATGCTGCCCAAGAAGAAGAGGAAAGTCGAAGGACGGGGCTCCCTCCTGACCT
GTGGCGATGTGGAAGAGAACCCCGGCCCCACAAACCTCAGTGACATTATCGAGAAGGAAACAGGAAAACA
GCTCGTCATTCAAGAATCTATTCTTATGTTGCCTGAGGAAGTCGAAGAGGTTATTGGCAATAAACCTGAA
TCTGATATTCTTGTCCATACCGCTTACGATGAGTCCACAGATGAAAATGTTATGCTGCTCACATCTGACG
CACCAGAGTACAAACCATGGGCGCTCGTTATTCAAGATTCCAACGGCGAAAACAAAATCAAAATGCTTTC
TGGTGGTTCTCCTAAAAAAAAAAGAAAGGTGGGCTCGGGCCAGTGTACTAATTATGCTCTCTTGAAATTG
GCTGGAGATGTTGAGAGCAACCCAGGTCCCGTGAGCAAGGGCGAGGAGCTGTTCACCGGGGTGGTGCCCA
TCCTGGTCGAGCTGGACGGCGACGTAAACGGCCACAAGTTCAGCGTGTCCGGCGAGGGCGAGGGCGATGC
CACCTACGGCAAGCTGACCCTGAAGTTCATCTGCACCACCGGCAAGCTGCCCGTGCCCTGGCCCACCCTC
GTGACCACCCTGACCTACGGCGTGCAGTGCTTCAGCCGCTACCCCGACCACATGAAGCAGCACGACTTCT
TCAAGTCCGCCATGCCCGAAGGCTACGTCCAGGAGCGCACCATCTTCTTCAAGGACGACGGCAACTACAA
GACCCGCGCCGAGGTGAAGTTCGAGGGCGACACCCTGGTGAACCGCATCGAGCTGAAGGGCATCGACTTC
AAGGAGGACGGCAACATCCTGGGGCACAAGCTGGAGTACAACTACAACAGCCACAACGTCTATATCATGG
CCGACAAGCAGAAGAACGGCATCAAGGTGAACTTCAAGATCCGCCACAACATCGAGGACGGCAGCGTGCA
GCTCGCCGACCACTACCAGCAGAACACCCCCATCGGCGACGGCCCCGTGCTGCTGCCCGACAACCACTAC
CTGAGCACCCAGTCCGCCCTGAGCAAAGACCCCAACGAGAAGCGCGATCACATGGTCCTGCTGGAGTTCG
TGACCGCCGCCGGGATCACTCTCGGCATGGACGAGCTGTACAAGTAAATCATCACCATCACCATTGAGTT
TAAACCCGCTGATCAGCCTCGACTGTGCCTTCTAGTTGCCAGCCATCTGTTGTTTGCCCCTCCCCCGTGC
CTTCCTTGACCCTGGAAGGTGCCACTCCCACTGTCCTTTCCTAATAAAATGAGGAAATTGCATCGCATTG
TCTGAGTAGGTGTCATTCTATTCTGGGGGGTGGGGTGGGGCAGGACAGCAAGGGGGAGGATTGGGAAGAC
AATAGCAGGCATGCTGGGGATGCGGTGGGCTCTATGGCTTCTGAGGCGGAAAGAACCAGCTGGGGCTCGA
TACCGTCGACCTCTAGCTAGAGCTTGGCGTAATCATGGTCATAGCTGTTTCCTGTGTGAAATTGTTATCC
GCTCACAATTCCACACAACATACGAGCCGGAAGCATAAAGTGTAAAGCCTAGGGTGCCTAATGAGTGAGC
TAACTCACATTAATTGCGTTGCGCTCACTGCCCGCTTTCCAGTCGGGAAACCTGTCGTGCCAGCTGCATT
AATGAATCGGCCAACGCGCGGGAAGAGGCGGTTTGCGTATTGGGCGCTCTTCCGCTTCCTCGCTCACTGA
CTCGCTGCGCTCGGTCGTTCGGCTGCGGCGAGCGGTATCAGCTCACTCAAAGGCGGTAATACGGTTATCC
ACAGAATCAGGGGATAACGCAGGAAAGAACATGTGAGCAAAAGGCCAGCAAAAGGCCAGGAACCGTAAAA
AGGCCGCGTTGCTGGCGTTTTTCCATAGGCTCCGCCCCCCTGACGAGCATCACAAAAATCGACGCTCAAG
TCAGAGGTGGCGAAACCCGACAGGACTATAAAGATACCAGGCGTTTCCCCCTGGAAGCTCCCTCGTGCGC
TCTCCTGTTCCGACCCTGCCGCTTACCGGATACCTGTCCGCCTTTCTCCCTTCGGGAAGCGTGGCGCTTT
CTCATAGCTCACGCTGTAGGTATCTCAGTTCGGTGTAGGTCGTTCGCTCCAAGCTGGGCTGTGTGCACGA
ACCCCCCGTTCAGCCCGACCGCTGCGCCTTATCCGGTAACTATCGTCTTGAGTCCAACCCGGTAAGACAC
GACTTATCGCCACTGGCAGCAGCCACTGGTAACAGGATTAGCAGAGCGAGGTATGTAGGCGGTGCTACAG
AGTTCTTGAAGTGGTGGCCTAACTACGGCTACACTAGAAGAACAGTATTTGGTATCTGCGCTCTGCTGAA
GCCAGTTACCTTCGGAAAAAGAGTTGGTAGCTCTTGATCCGGCAAACAAACCACCGCTGGTAGCGGTGGT
TTTTTTGTTTGCAAGCAGCAGATTACGCGCAGAAAAAAAGGATCTCAAGAAGATCCTTTGATCTTTTCTA
CGGGGTCTGACGCTCAGTGGAACGAAAACTCACGTTAAGGGATTTTGGTCATGAGATTATCAAAAAGGAT
CTTCACCTAGATCCTTTTAAATTAAAAATGAAGTTTTAAATCAATCTAAAGTATATATGAGTAAACTTGG
TCTGACAGTTACCAATGCTTAATCAGTGAGGCACCTATCTCAGCGATCTGTCTATTTCGTTCATCCATAG
TTGCCTGACTCCCCGTCGTGTAGATAACTACGATACGGGAGGGCTTACCATCTGGCCCCAGTGCTGCAAT
GATACCGCGAGACCCACGCTCACCGGCTCCAGATTTATCAGCAATAAACCAGCCAGCCGGAAGGGCCGAG
CGCAGAAGTGGTCCTGCAACTTTATCCGCCTCCATCCAGTCTATTAATTGTTGCCGGGAAGCTAGAGTAA
GTAGTTCGCCAGTTAATAGTTTGCGCAACGTTGTTGCCATTGCTACAGGCATCGTGGTGTCACGCTCGTC
GTTTGGTATGGCTTCATTCAGCTCCGGTTCCCAACGATCAAGGCGAGTTACATGATCCCCCATGTTGTGC
AAAAAAGCGGTTAGCTCCTTCGGTCCTCCGATCGTTGTCAGAAGTAAGTTGGCCGCAGTGTTATCACTCA
TGGTTATGGCAGCACTGCATAATTCTCTTACTGTCATGCCATCCGTAAGATGCTTTTCTGTGACTGGTGA
GTACTCAACCAAGTCATTCTGAGAATAGTGTATGCGGCGACCGAGTTGCTCTTGCCCGGCGTCAATACGG
GATAATACCGCGCCACATAGCAGAACTTTAAAAGTGCTCATCATTGGAAAACGTTCTTCGGGGCGAAAAC
TCTCAAGGATCTTACCGCTGTTGAGATCCAGTTCGATGTAACCCACTCGTGCACCCAACTGATCTTCAGC
ATCTTTTACTTTCACCAGCGTTTCTGGGTGAGCAAAAACAGGAAGGCAAAATGCCGCAAAAAAGGGAATA
AGGGCGACACGGAAATGTTGAATACTCATACTCTTCCTTTTTCAATATTATTGAAGCATTTATCAGGGTT
ATTGTCTCATGAGCGGATACATATTTGAATGTATTTAGAAAAATAAACAAATAGGGGTTCCGCGCACATT
TCCCCGAAAAGTGCCACCTGACGTCGACGGATCGGGAGATCGATCTCCCGATCCCCTAGGGTCGACTCTC
AGTACAATCTGCTCTGATGCCGCATAGTTAAGCCAGTATCTGCTCCCTGCTTGTGTGTTGGAGGTCGCTG
AGTAGTGCGCGAGCAAAATTTAAGCTACAACAAGGCAAGGCTTGACCGACAATTGCATGAAGAATCTGCT
TAGGGTTAGGCGTTTTGCGCTGCTTCGCGATGTACGGGCCAGATATACGCGTTGACATTGATTATTGACT
AGTTATTAATAGTAATCAATTACGGGGTCATTAGTTCATAGCCCATATATGGAGTTCCGCGTTACATAAC
TTACGGTAAATGGCCCGCCTGGCTGACCGCCCAACGACCCCCGCCCATTGACGTCAATAATGACGTATGT
TCCCATAGTAACGCCAATAGGGACTTTCCATTGACGTCAATGGGTGGAGTATTTACGGTAAACTGCCCAC
TTGGCAGTACATCAAGTGTATC
